Addgene plasmid #175566: pGreenII 0229/ProRUBY:GOXL4-Citrine:NOSt
Purpose: pSOUP helper plasmid needed for Agrobacterium-mediated plant transformation - Expression of GOXL genes tagged with Citrine under RUBY promoter for transgene complementation of ruby-4
Depositing lab: George Haughn. Depositing organization: University of British Columbia. Publication: Expression Patterns and Functional Characterisation of Arabidopsis GALACTOSE OXIDASE-LIKE (GOXL) Genes Suggest Specialised Roles for Galactose Oxidases in Plants. Sola K, Dean GH, Li Y, Lohmann J, Movahedan M, Gilchrist EJ, Adams KL, Haughn GW. Plant Cell Physiol. 2021 May 27. pii: 6286013. doi: 10.1093/pcp/pcab073. PubMed 34042158.
Backbone
  Vector backbone: pGreenII 0229
  Vector type: Plant Expression
  Selectable markers: Kanamycin in plants
Growth in bacteria
  Bacterial resistance: Kanamycin, 50 μg/mL
  Growth temperature: 37°C
  Growth strain: DH5alpha
  Copy number: High Copy
Gene/Insert
  Gene/Insert name: GOXL4
  Species: A. thaliana (mustard weed)
  Promoter: RUBY
  Tag / fusion protein: Citrine (C terminal on backbone)
  Cloning method: Restriction Enzyme; 5′ cloning site Unknown (unknown if destroyed); 3′ cloning site Unknown (unknown if destroyed)
  Sequencing primers: 5′ M13F; 3′ M13R
Terms and licenses: Academic/Nonprofit Terms; Industry Terms: Not Available to Industry
How to cite: pGreenII 0229/ProRUBY:GOXL4-Citrine:NOSt was a gift from George Haughn (Addgene plasmid # 175566 ; http://n2t.net/addgene:175566 ; RRID:Addgene_175566)
