[The description below was written by a language model from this plasmid's Addgene catalogue record and pLannotate feature annotations shown in this document.]
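Description:
pGreenII 0229/ProRUBY:GOXL4-Citrine:NOSt is a small binary plant expression vector built on the pGreenII 0229 backbone for Agrobacterium-mediated transformation of plants. It replicates at high copy in E. coli from a ColE1/pUC-type origin and is selected there with kanamycin through an aph(3')-Ia KanR gene located outside the T-DNA. The backbone also carries the pSa origin, which functions in Agrobacterium only when the replicase is supplied in trans. This is why the record notes that the pSOUP helper plasmid is required.

Between the left and right T-DNA border repeats lie two cassettes. The first is a plant selection unit in which the NOS promoter drives the bar gene (phosphinothricin acetyltransferase), followed by a NOS terminator. This marker confers glufosinate/phosphinothricin tolerance, whereas the catalogue entry lists kanamycin as the plant selectable marker, so the two sources disagree on this point. The second cassette sits within remnants of a pBluescript-type lacZα/MCS region flanked by T7 and T3 promoters. According to the catalogue fields, it consists of the RUBY promoter driving Arabidopsis thaliana GOXL4 (a GALACTOSE OXIDASE-LIKE gene), fused at its C terminus to the yellow fluorescent protein Citrine and terminated by a second NOS terminator. The feature table annotates Citrine and the terminator but leaves a stretch of roughly 6 kb upstream unannotated, which presumably holds the RUBY promoter and the GOXL4 sequence.

The stated purpose is to express Citrine-tagged GOXL proteins under RUBY regulatory control to test transgene complementation of the ruby-4 mutant. The fluorescent tag also allows the fusion protein to be visualised in plant tissue.
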