Features (pLannotate 1.2.2; 20 found; start..end, strand, type, name):
      1..589     +  rep_origin     ori: high-copy-number ColE1/pMB1/pBR322/pUC origin of replication
    656..678     +  misc_feature   LB T-DNA repeat: left border repeat from nopaline C58 T-DNA (truncated)
    702..954     -  terminator     NOS terminator: nopaline synthase terminator and poly(A) signal
    977..1525    -  CDS            bar: PAT_STRHY - Experimental evidence at protein level: Swiss-Prot protein existence level 1. Inactivates phosphinothricin (PPT) by transfer of an acetyl group from acetyl CoA. Can also acetylate demethylphosphinothricin but not PTT or glutamate. This enzyme is an effector of phosphinothricin tripeptide (PTT or bialaphos) resistance. From Streptomyces hygroscopicus. Introduced by genetic manipulation and expressed in glufosinate-tolerant maize by Dekalb Genetics.
   1567..1746    -  promoter       NOS promoter: nopaline synthase promoter
   1856..2011    -  CDS            lacZα (fragment): LacZα fragment of β-galactosidase; lacZ fragment
   2019..2037    +  promoter       T7 promoter: promoter for bacteriophage T7 RNA polymerase
   8179..8228    -  misc_feature   MCS (fragment): pBluescript multiple cloning site
   8249..8962    +  CDS            Citrine: Citrine is a basic (constitutively fluorescent) yellow fluorescent protein published in 2001, derived from Aequorea victoria. It has moderate acid sensitivity.
   9004..9256    +  terminator     NOS terminator: nopaline synthase terminator and poly(A) signal
   9275..9293    -  promoter       T3 promoter: promoter for bacteriophage T3 RNA polymerase
   9336..9358    -  protein_bind   lac operator (fragment): The lac repressor binds to the lac operator to inhibit transcription in E. coli. This inhibition can be relieved by adding lactose or isopropyl-β-D-thiogalactopyranoside (IPTG). lac repressor encoded by lacI
   9362..9392    -  promoter       lac promoter: promoter for the E. coli lac operon
   9407..9428    -  protein_bind   CAP binding site: CAP binding activates transcription in the presence of cAMP. E. coli catabolite activator protein
   9441..9533    -  CDS            lacI (fragment): lac repressor; lacI; The lac repressor binds to the lac operator to inhibit transcription in E. coli. This inhibition can be relieved by adding lactose or isopropyl-β-D-thiogalactopyranoside (IPTG).
   9535..9659    -  rep_origin     RSF ori (fragment): Plasmids containing the RSF 1030 origin of replication can be propagated in E. coli cells that contain additional plasmids with compatible origins.
   9667..9691    +  misc_feature   RB T-DNA repeat: right border repeat from nopaline C58 T-DNA
   9842..10277   -  rep_origin     pSa ori: origin of replication from bacterial plasmid pSa
  10282..10383   -  CDS            TRA2_ECOLX (fragment): Protein predicted: Swiss-Prot protein existence level 4. Required for transposition of transposon Tn903. From Escherichia coli.
  10568..11383   +  CDS            KanR: aminoglycoside phosphotransferase; aph(3')-Ia; confers resistance to kanamycin in bacteria or G418 (Geneticin®) in eukaryotes
>Addgene plasmid #175566 | pGreenII 0229/ProRUBY:GOXL4-Citrine:NOSt | addgene full sequence | sequence record 345724 | Addgene NGS Result
TTGAGATCCTTTTTTTCTGCGCGTAATCTGCTGCTTGCAAACAAAAAAACCACCGCTACCAGCGGTGGTT
TGTTTGCCGGATCAAGAGCTACCAACTCTTTTTCCGAAGGTAACTGGCTTCAGCAGAGCGCAGATACCAA
ATACTGTTCTTCTAGTGTAGCCGTAGTTAGGCCACCACTTCAAGAACTCTGTAGCACCGCCTACATACCT
CGCTCTGCTAATCCTGTTACCAGTGGCTGCTGCCAGTGGCGATAAGTCGTGTCTTACCGGGTTGGACTCA
AGACGATAGTTACCGGATAAGGCGCAGCGGTCGGGCTGAACGGGGGGTTCGTGCACACAGCCCAGCTTGG
AGCGAACGACCTACACCGAACTGAGATACCTACAGCGTGAGCTATGAGAAAGCGCCACGCTTCCCGAAGG
GAGAAAGGCGGACAGGTATCCGGTAAGCGGCAGGGTCGGAACAGGAGAGCGCACGAGGGAGCTTCCAGGG
GGAAACGCCTGGTATCTTTATAGTCCTGTCGGGTTTCGCCACCTCTGACTTGAGCGTCGATTTTTGTGAT
GCTCGTCAGGGGGGCGGAGCCTATGGAAAAACGCCAGCAACGCGGCCTTTTTACGGTTCCTGGCCTTTTG
CTGGCCTTTTGCTCACATGAGATCTTGGCAGGATATATTGTGGTGTAACGTTATCAGCTTGCATGCCGGT
CGATCTAGTAACATAGATGACACCGCGCGCGATAATTTATCCTAGTTTGCGCGCTATATTTTGTTTTCTA
TCGCGTATTAAATGTATAATTGCGGGACTCTAATCATAAAAACCCATCTCATAAATAACGTCATGCATTA
CATGTTAATTATTACATGCTTAACGTAATTCAACAGAAATTATATGATAATCATCGCAAGACCGGCAACA
GGATTCAATCTTAAGAAACTTTATTGCCAAATGTTTGAACGATCTGCTTGACTCTAGGGGTCATCAGATT
TCGGTGACGGGCAGGACCGGACGGGGCGGCACCGGCAGGCTGAAGTCCAGCTGCCAGAAACCCACGTCAT
GCCAGTTCCCGTGCTTGAAGCCGGCCGCCCGCAGCATGCCGCGGGGGGCATATCCGAGCGCCTCGTGCAT
GCGCACGCTCGGGTCGTTGGGCAGCCCGATGACAGCGACCACGCTCTTGAAGCCCTGTGCCTCCAGGGAC
TTCAGCAGGTGGGTGTAGAGCGTGGAGCCCAGTCCCGTCCGCTGGTGGCGGGGGGAGACGTACACGGTCG
ACTCGGCCGTCCAGTCGTAGGCGTTGCGTGCCTTCCAGGGACCCGCGTAGGCGATGCCGGCGACCTCGCC
GTCCACCTCGGCGACGAGCCAGGGATAGCGCTCCCGCAGACGGACGAGGTCGTCCGTCCACTCCTGCGGT
TCCTGCGGCTCGGTACGGAAGTTGACCGTGCTTGTCTCGATGTAGTGGTTGACGATGGTGCAGACCGCCG
GCATGTCCGCCTCGGTGGCACGGCGGATGTCGGCCGGGCGTCGTTCTGGGCTCATGGTAGATCCCCTCGA
TCGAGTTGAGAGTGAATATGAGACTCTAATTGGATACCGAGGGGAATTTATGGAACGTCAGTGGAGCATT
TTTGACAAGAAATATTTGCTAGCTGATAGTGACCTTAGGCGACTTTTGAACGCGCAATAATGGTTTCTGA
CGTATGTGCTTAGCTCATTAAACTCCAGAAACCCGCGGCTCAGTGGCTCCTTCAACGTTGCGGTTCTGTC
AGTTCCAAACGTAAAACGGCTTGTCCCGCGTCATCGGCGGGGGTCATAACGTGACTCCCTTAATTCTCCG
CTCATGATCGATAACATTAACGCTTACAATTTCCATTCGCCATTCAGGCTGCGCAACTGTTGGGAAGGGC
GATCGGTGCGGGCCTCTTCGCTATTACGCCAGCTGGCGAAAGGGGGATGTGCTGCAAGGCGATTAAGTTG
GGTAACGCCAGGGTTTTCCCAGTCACGACGTTGTAAAACGACGGCCAGTGAGCGCGCGTAATACGACTCA
CTATAGGGCGAATTGGGTACCGCTAACCCAATCTCAATCGAACCGGACCAAATTAGAATGAAATGGTTTT
AGTGAGTTACATGGTTCTTAATTTGACTGGATGAAATTAATTAAAGGCACTATATAGATGAAACTAAAAC
TACAAGAACATTGCTCTAACTTTTACACAACTTTAAAAAAAAAAAAAAAAAAAATCGTGGAATGTTGATT
CATTTGACCTTTATTCTGGATTGAAAGTGATGCAAAAATGACTTTATCTAATAAATAAAAAAAAGAAGAC
TTTATCTGATGTAGTGAAATTCTTGTATTTGTTGATGCAATGATGCTATGGATTGTTTTCAAATGTTTCA
ATTACGTATCAAATTATTTTATTTGTACCAACACATGCAAGTATGCAACCATGGCCTCGTCGTAAAGAAC
TTTGGGCAACATACAAATTTGGGCAAACATCTATAACACATTGGATTTTTTTGATCGATTTAATTTGATT
CTTGGAATTACTATTACCTTCTTCTTTTAAAAATTCAGTAAGATATGTGTTACCGTGTGAAAGTCTATAT
GTGTGGGAACGAAAGGTTTGAAGACGAGTAAGAAAGTAGAAGAGCACAATGCGAAACTTTATTGGTATAC
GTAACTGTTTATTGACGACATTTGTAGGAACAAAAATTGCAAGATAACACATTTTTTAGTGTTTGCTTTG
CTTGTTTATAGTAACCGGTAGGCAGTGGCGGAGGCAGAATAATTAGATACAGGGGTCACTCTTTTTGTAA
GCCAAATACCAAAAAAAAAAAATTAAGAAAAATGATAATATCCTCATAAATGATAATTTCAAAAAAAAAT
ATATATATGAGAAAGAAAAAAACTGTTCTAGTAAAGTAAACATTAAATCTAAAGTAATTTATACTGTGTT
AAACAATAATAATGAGATTAACTTAGTTTAATAGACTTATTTTTTTATTTATAAAATTAATTGGGTTAAT
TTGTTGTAGGTTTAATATTTTTTGTTAGACTATATTTGAATATATATTGATGGGGGTCAATAATATTTTG
GGAAAGGGTCAATTTATAAAAATTAACAAAACCTAAAGTAATTTTCTAAAATCCATAGGGGTCAATTGAC
CCCCATGATTATACACTCCCTCCGCCACTGCCGGTAGGGTTTGATGTCTTGGATTGTTAAGTTTTAAAGT
TTTGTCTCATGATCTATGTAAGTGCTTAAGCCGGCGCTAGCATAAATTGAACCTTTAATCAGAATGTAGT
AGTTGACCTGGATGGATGACACTTTTATGCGAGATGGGTCGAGCGACGCTAACCATTAGGCCCTCGATCG
GCAGTCGGCAGATATAACTTAGATACAGTGGATAGTGACATATCCTCTTAATAAATATGTTTTAAATGTT
AGATTAACTTATGACCTAAAGAAAAGAAGTTAGATTAACATTTTTTAGAAATTATTATTTCGGATAGGTT
TAATAAGCATAAGTCAGCGAAACTTATAAGGTATTTATTTACAATTATAAAATCAACAGCTTCCAAACAA
AATCTTTTTTCTTTTTGACTTCTTAAAACAAAATCTCATACTAACCGATTTAACATTATGTTTGTGAATA
ATATGGTAACGCGAATGATTAGCAACATAAAAAACAAAGAGTCAACTAACCGCATTCATGAATGGAATGG
AATGTCACGGTCAATCATTAGATTTGGTGTTACGGAATACATATTTATTAAATGTATATGAAGAAAAAAG
CATGGCCAATAATAATGTAAATAAATTGGCTCAACATGCGATGTATGTACATAATTTAGAGTGGAAAATG
AAAAGATATATACAATGTGTATTAATATAGATGTACGCAGTTGTATAAAATTGATGGACATGATTTAGGT
TTTTTTTTAAAAAATTGATGGACATTTTTCAAATATCAAAATGTTTAATTTATATTTTCTACATATAATT
GAAATTAAACAAAGGAGATATAAGTTCTACATAATTTTACTTTGTATCGTTGGAACAAACACGTACAGTA
GTATTATTTTATATATGTGCATGTATGTTTTGCGTTCCTTTAAAAATCAAATACATGGGAAGATAACATG
CAACGAACCAGATGATACAGCGCCTGATGAGAGGTCAAAAACGTAACGAGTTTGACTTGTATAATATTAA
TATGTAGTTGCATGTTTGATGTTGACACAGCATCGCCATCATTAATTCGTTCTCTGCAGTCTACCGAACT
AATTAATCTCAAATAATCGATGAGTACATATATGTTAAGTCCGTCGAGGCTAATGTATAATTCAATAATA
TAAATATGTTCATTCGAGGATATAGTTCATATTATTATATATCTGTTTAAAATTATTGACTCCAATCATC
CTATAAACTAAGAGGGTTGACACCGCAGCAAAGAAAAAAATAAAATATACCATAATTCATATATTTGCAC
AATCTGAATTATAATGGAAATTAAGTTTGCTCAAACAAAAAAAAAGGGTTGGCTCCATATACGAAATTGT
TAATTTGTAATTTTGTAGGACTTCTAATTAAAAAAATATATATCAATAAATGATTATTTTATATATGTCA
ATTATATCTGATCATTAATTAATTAATTGTTTCGAAAATAATTAATTAATTTTGAAATTTAAATTAAAGC
AATATTAAATGTAAAAATTTTAAATTATATTAAACTAGAAATTTATTGTGAGCATTTTTGTGTATAGATC
AAGATATGATGAATCTTGTGGGATTTTTTTTATTCTATAACAGGTGTTGTTTCATATGCTACGCATTTTT
ATATATTTAACCAAACATAATGACAAGTTGACAACGACTAGTATTTCTTCCCATTTAGATGATAAGATTA
GTCCAAATACTCCAAACCGTCTGTTGGATTAAGAATGACCGGAATACGATTACTCCAAAACGCATATGGG
TTTACTGGTCGAGAATATACCTTTGGATTAAGATCATGTAGAGTTATTTCATTACGATTTTGATTTCTTT
TGGTTATTGTGAATATGTTTTTTACTTTCTTTTTTCTGTTAGAGATCATTTGTGAATATGTTAAGTGGTA
AGTGTACAATTTTTCATATTTTGAATCGAGTATCATAAATATCATTGTACACATACCAGTTTATTTATTT
CGTCCTGATATTAACAAGTAACAACGTCAATTTTGAGATCAATTATTTGAAAATATAGAAAACTGAAAGT
ATTAACCAATTTAGTTTGATTCTAATTAGAGTCATCGTATTGTGCTAGTAATCGGTGACGGGAACCACAT
AAAACGACAGTTTATCAACATAAAAAAAAATCACAAACACATAGAAGACTCTAGTTTTGTTATAAACTTG
TGCTAAATAATTAACACGATACATAATACTCTTCATTATTATATATACTTTTCATGTATAATAATGCATG
GACATTACACAAATGGAATGAATAGTACAATTGTATGTGCATGAATGTTTTTCTAAAAACTGACATCCGT
TTGTATGCTATTTTATCCTTGTTTGTTATTTAATAGTAGAAAACTTGCGAGGACCAAAATAATTAGCATG
CAAAGAACCAGAAGAAATCGTGAGAACTAAAACGTAAAGAACTCTTGTGACTTGTATAATATATAGTTTG
TATGCATGTTTGATGTTGACACAACATATCTCCATCATTAATTCGTCCCTTGCAGTCTCTCAAACTTATT
AATCTCAAATAATCGATGTTTATAGATTAAGTCCCTCGAGACTAATAATGTAAATCCAATGATACAATGT
GGTTCCTTCGACGACGAATCATATTCTGATTTCTGTATATCTGTAATATAAAGTACGATTATTATTATAT
TTGAATACAATCATACTTAATAAAATATTGTGTCATATATATTTATCTCCATAAATGTTTCTCTTGACTG
AAATGTGAATACCCAAACATAAAAACATATACAGTAAATACTTTGTTCAATTCCCATTAAATTTCTCTTT
GAATCTAAAATCAGACATAGAAATACTGTTGTTTAGAGAAAGATTTTGAATATATAGAACATTAAATCGC
CGCAGAACTTTGTTGTTTAGAGAAAGATTTTAAATATGATAAGAACTCAACTAAAGAAAAAGAAAAAAAA
TTATGACGTCTCAATTTAGAGTTTTATTGGTTCTTTTGTACAGTTCTGTAATGTTAGGAATCGTTTTATA
CACAAAGGTAACTTAAATCTTTCAAACGTCTACGGTAGTGGACGGTCATTAAAATCAGAGTTAAGAAAAC
GAACAAACCAAATTTAATCATATCTTATACACTCGAGACCTTGATTATATATTACTCTTTTATATATTAA
CAGAACTAGAAATAAAAACTATACATTATTAGAATATCGTAACGTATACTAATATCCCATCGACCAGTAT
ATAAACGACACAAGTCACAGTACATTCTCATCACATACCACAAAATATCTCATAAAGATCAAATAAACAC
TAAACCTGAAAGCAAAAAAGGGCCCATGATCAACTCCAAAAATACATTCATCGTCGCTACAACCATCTTA
TGCCTCTCCATGGCCATATTATCCGAAGGTCAAGCTAACCCTTTTCTATTGCAACTCGATCGGTGGGAAA
TGTTGCTACCGAGCATCGGTATATCCGCCATGCACATGCAACTCCTCCACAACGGCATGGTTATAATGTT
CGACCGTACCGATTTCGGTACCTCAAATGTTTCTCTACCCGGAGGCATATGTCGTTACGACCCTACTGAC
ACCGCAGAAAAGTTCGATTGCAGCGCACACTCAGTTCTCTACGATGTTGTCTCCAACACATACCGTCCTT
TGAATGTCCAAACAGATACATGGTGTTCTTCTGGTGCGGTTCTTCCCAACGGAACATTGGTTCAAACCGG
TGGATACAACGATGGTGAGCGTGCTGCTCGAATGTTTAGCCCTTGTGGTTATAGTGATACATGTGATTGG
ATTGAGTTTCCTCAGTATCTATCCCAACGTAGATGGTATGCCACCAACCAAATATTACCCGATGGACGGA
TCATTGTGGTCGGAGGAAGAAGACAGTTCAACTATGAACTTTTTCCCCGACATGATTCTCGGTCTAGAAG
CTCAAGACTTGAGTTTCTTAGAGAAACTTCAGATGGAAGTAACGAGAACAACTTATATCCGTTCATACAT
CTTTTACCTGATGGAAACTTATTTGTCTTCGCTAACACAAGATCCATTGTGTTCGATTACAAAAAGAACC
GAATCGTGAAAGAGTTTCCAGAGATTCCAGGTGGTGATCCAAGGAACTATCCAAGCAGTGGTTCTTCTAT
ACTATTTCCATTAGATGATACCAACGATGCTAACGTAGAAGTTGAGATAATGGTATGTGGAGGCTCTCCT
AAAGGCGGCTTCTCACGTGGATTCACACGTGCCACCTCCACATGCGGGAGGCTAAAACTATCCGATCAGA
GTCCAAGTTGGGAAATGGAAACCATGCCATTGCCACGTGTTATGGGAGACATGCTACTCTTACCAACAGG
TGACGTCATCATCGTAAACGGAGCCGGAGCTGGCACGGCCGGTTGGGAGAAAGCACGTGACCCGATTATC
CAACCTGTGATATATCAACCGTTTGATCATCTCTTCACCGTTATGTCCACACCATCACGTCCTAGGATGT
ACCATTCCTCAGCGATTTTATTACCAGACGGTCGGGTTTTAGTTGGTGGAAGTAATCCTCACGTTTATTA
CAACTTTACCAACGTCGAGTATCCAACGGATTTAAGCCTCGAGGCTTATTCTCCACCATATCTATTTTTC
ACATCCGACCCAATACGTCCCAAGATATTATTGACAAGCGACAAAGTATTGAGTTACAAGAGATTGTTTA
ACGTGGATTTCTCCATAGCTCAGTTTCTGACCGTTGATCTTCTCTCTGTGAGGATAGTTGCACCATCTTT
CACTACACACTCCTTTGCGATGAATCAGAGGATGGTAATCTTGAAGCTACTCTCTGTGACGCGTGACCAG
CTAACAAATTCTTATAGAGTCAGTGCATTGGGTCCATCAACGGCTGAGATTGCTCCTCCGGGATACTATA
TGATATTTCTGGTGCATGCAGGTATACCAAGCTCAGCCGCTTGGGTGCAGATTGAGGGAAGCTTGATATC
GAATTCCTGCAGCCCGGGGGATCCACTAGTTCTAGAGCCTGGAGGTGGAGGTGGAGCTGTGAGCAAGGGC
GAGGAGCTGTTCACCGGGGTGGTGCCCATCCTGGTCGAGCTGGACGGCGACGTAAACGGCCACAAGTTCA
GCGTGTCCGGCGAGGGCGAGGGCGATGCCACCTACGGCAAGCTGACCCTGAAGTTCATCTGCACCACCGG
CAAGCTGCCCGTGCCCTGGCCCACCCTCGTGACCACCTTCGGCTACGGCCTGATGTGCTTCGCCCGCTAC
CCCGACCACATGAAGCAGCACGACTTCTTCAAGTCCGCCATGCCCGAAGGCTACGTCCAGGAGCGCACCA
TCTTCTTCAAGGACGACGGCAACTACAAGACCCGCGCCGAGGTGAAGTTCGAGGGCGACACCCTGGTGAA
CCGCATCGAGCTGAAGGGCATCGACTTCAAGGAGGACGGCAACATCCTGGGGCACAAGCTGGAGTACAAC
TACAACAGCCACAACGTCTATATCATGGCCGACAAGCAGAAGAACGGCATCAAGGTGAACTTCAAGATCC
GCCACAACATCGAGGACGGCAGCGTGCAGCTCGCCGACCACTACCAGCAGAACACCCCCATCGGCGACGG
CCCCGTGCTGCTGCCCGACAACCACTACCTGAGCTACCAGTCCGCCCTGAGCAAAGACCCCAACGAGAAG
CGCGATCACATGGTCCTGCTGGAGTTCGTGACCGCCGCCGGGATCACTCTCGGCATGGACGAGCTGTACA
AGGATCCTGCTGGTGCTGCTGCGCCTCTAGCATAAGCGGCCGCGATCGTTCAAACATTTGGCAATAAAGT
TTCTTAAGATTGAATCCTGTTGCCGGTCTTGCGATGATTATCATATAATTTCTGTTGAATTACGTTAAGC
ATGTAATAATTAACATGTAATGCATGACGTTATTTATGAGATGGGTTTTTATGATTAGAGTCCCGCAATT
ATACATTTAATACGCGATAGAAAACAAAATATAGCGCGCAAACTAGGATAAATTATCGCGCGCGGTGTCA
TCTATGTTACTAGATCGAGCTCCAGCTTTTGTTCCCTTTAGTGAGGGTTAATTGCGCGCTTGGCGTAATC
ATGGTCATAGCTGTTTCCTGTGTGAAATTGTTATCCGCTCACAATTCCACACAACATACGAGCCGGAAGC
ATAAAGTGTAAAGCCTGGGGTGCCTAATGAGTGAGCTAACTCACATTAATTGCGTTGCGCTCACTGCCCG
CTTTCCAGTCGGGAAACCTGTCGTGCCAGCTGCATTAATGAATCGGCCAACGCGCGGGGAGAGGCGGTTT
GCGTATTGGGCGCTCTTCCGCTTCCTCGCTCACTGACTCGCTGCGCTCGGTCGTTCGGCTGCGGCGAGCG
GTATCAGCTCACTCAAAGGCGGTAATACGGTTATCCACAGAATCAGGGGATAACGCAGGAAAGAACATGA
AGGCCTTGACAGGATATATTGGCGGGTAAACTAAGTCGCTGTATGTGTTTGTTTGAGATCTAATTCCGGG
GATCGGAAATCCAGAAGCCCGAGAGGTTGCCGCCTTTCGGGCTTTTTCTTTTTCAAAAAAAAAAATTTAT
AAAACGATCTGTTGCGGCCGGCCGCCGGGTTGTGGGCAAAGGCGCTCGACGGTGGGCAACCGCTTGCGGT
TGTCCACGGGCGGAGCCGGTGCGCGTAGCGCATTGTCCACAAGCCAAGGGCGACCAATAATTGATATATA
TATTCATAATTGAAAAGCTAATTGAACATACTACTTGCTGTAACTACTTGCCGGAGCGAGGGGTGTTTGC
AAGCTGTTGATCTGAAAGGGCTATTAGCGTTCTCACGTGCCTTTTTGATTAGCGATTTCACGTGACCTTA
TTAGCGATTTCACGTACTCCGATTAGCGATTTCACGTACCCTGATTAGCGATTTCACGTGGATAGTTTTT
GGAGCGGGCCGGAAAGCCCCGTGAATCAAGGCTTTGCGGGGCATTAGCGGTTTCACGTGGATAACTACCC
TCTATCCACAGGCTTCCGGGGATAAAAAAGCCCGCTCGACGGCGGGCTGTTGGATGGGGATCGCCTGAAT
CGCCCCATCATCCAGCCAGAAAGTGAGGGAGCCACGGTTGATGAGAGCTTTGTTGTAGGTGGACCAGTTG
GTGATTTTGAACTTTTGCTTTGCCACGGAACGGTCTGCGTTGTCGGGAAGATGCGTGATCTGATCCTTCA
ACTCAGCAAAAGTTCGATTTATTCAACAAAGCCACGTTGTGTCTCAAAATCTCTGATGTTACATTGCACA
AGATAAAAATATATCATCATGAACAATAAAACTGTCTGCTTACATAAACAGTAATACAAGGGGTGTTATG
AGCCATATTCAACGGGAAACGTCTTGCTCAAGGCCGCGATTAAATTCCAACATGGATGCTGATTTATATG
GGTATAAATGGGCTCGCGATAATGTCGGGCAATCAGGTGCGACAATCTACCGATTGTATGGGAAGCCCGA
TGCGCCAGAGTTGTTTCTGAAACATGGCAAAGGTAGCGTTGCCAATGATGTTACAGATGAGATGGTCAGA
CTAAACTGGCTGACGGAATTTATGCCTCTTCCGACCATCAAGCATTTTATCCGTACTCCTGATGATGCAT
GGTTACTCACCACTGCGATCCCAGGGAAAACAGCATTCCAGGTATTAGAAGAATATCCTGATTCAGGTGA
AAATATTGTTGATGCGCTGGCAGTGTTCCTGCGCCGGTTGCATTCGATTCCTGTTTGTAATTGTCCTTTT
AACAGCGATCGCGTATTTCGTCTCGCTCAGGCGCAATCACGAATGAATAACGGTTTGGTTGATGCGAGTG
ATTTTGATGACGAGCGTAATGGCTGGCCTGTTGAACAAGTCTGGAAAGAAATGCATAAACTTTTGCCATT
CTCACCGGATTCAGTCGTCACTCATGGTGATTTCTCACTTGATAACCTTATTTTTGACGAGGGGAAATTA
ATAGGTTGTATTGATGTTGGACGAGTCGGAATCGCAGACCGATACCAGGATCTTGCCATCCTATGGAACT
GCCTCGGTGAGTTTTCTCCTTCATTACAGAAACGGCTTTTTCAAAAATATGGTATTGATAATCCTGATAT
GAATAAATTGCAGTTTCATTTGATGCTCGATGAGTTTTTCTAATCAGAATTGGTTAATTGGTTGTAACCA
TGACCAAAATCCCTTAACGTGAGTTTTCGTTCCACTGAGCGTCAGACCCCGTAGAAAAGATCAAAGGATC
TTC
